Addgene plasmid #17293: pLenti CMV/TO Puro DEST (670-1)
Purpose: (Empty Backbone) 3rd gen lentiviral Gateway destination vector, expression, CMV/TO promoter, Puro
Depositing lab: Eric Campeau & Paul Kaufman. Depositing organization: University of Massachusetts, Worcester. Publication: A versatile viral system for expression and depletion of proteins in mammalian cells. Campeau E, Ruhl VE, Rodier F, Smith CL, Rahmberg BL, Fuss JO, Campisi J, Yaswen P, Cooper PK, Kaufman PD.. PLoS One. 2009 Aug 6;4(8):e6529. 10.1371/journal.pone.0006529 PubMed 19657394.
Backbone
  Vector backbone: p156RRL-sinPPT-CMV-GFP-PRE/Nhe I
  Backbone size (bp): 9594
  Vector type: Mammalian Expression, Lentiviral ; Destination vector
  Selectable markers: Puromycin
Growth in bacteria
  Bacterial resistance: Chloramphenicol and Ampicillin, 25 & 100 μg/mL
  Growth temperature: 37°C
  Growth strain: DB3.1
  Growth instructions: DB3.1 or ccDB survival, 37oC
  Copy number: High Copy
Gene/Insert
  Gene/Insert name: None
  Cloning method: Restriction Enzyme
  Sequencing primers: 5′ CMVforw
Terms and licenses: Academic/Nonprofit Terms; Industry Terms: Not Available to Industry
How to cite: pLenti CMV/TO Puro DEST (670-1) was a gift from Eric Campeau & Paul Kaufman (Addgene plasmid # 17293 ; http://n2t.net/addgene:17293 ; RRID:Addgene_17293)
