[The description below was written by a language model from this plasmid's Addgene catalogue record and pLannotate feature annotations shown in this document.]
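Description:
pLenti CMV/TO Puro DEST (670-1) is an empty third-generation lentiviral Gateway destination vector for expressing a gene of interest in mammalian cells, built on the p156RRL-sinPPT-CMV-GFP-PRE backbone and about 9.6 kb in size. In bacteria it replicates from a high-copy ColE1/pUC-type origin and carries ampicillin resistance on the backbone plus chloramphenicol resistance within the Gateway cassette. An f1 origin and an SV40 origin are also present. Because the cassette encodes the CcdB toxin, the unrecombined plasmid has to be maintained in a ccdB-tolerant strain such as DB3.1.

The viral portion has the typical third-generation layout: an RSV promoter drives a truncated HIV-1 5' LTR, making genomic RNA production Tat-independent. This is followed by the Ψ packaging signal with a gag fragment, the RRE for Rev-dependent nuclear export, and the cPPT/CTS. The downstream LTR, annotated as another truncated LTR, is consistent with the "sin" (self-inactivating) designation in the backbone name, and an SV40 polyadenylation signal follows it.

The expression unit consists of the CMV enhancer and promoter followed by two tet operator sites (CMV/TO). This should give constitutive expression in ordinary cells and tetracycline- or doxycycline-inducible expression in cells that supply the Tet repressor. Downstream lies the attR1–CmR–ccdB–attR2 cassette, which an LR recombination reaction replaces with the insert from an entry clone, with loss of ccdB providing counter-selection for recombinants. A WPRE after the cassette enhances transcript expression, and a separate mouse PGK promoter drives puromycin N-acetyltransferase so that transduced cells can be selected with puromycin. No insert is present as supplied.
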