Features (pLannotate 1.2.2; 36 found; start..end, strand, type, name):
     26..130     +  promoter       AmpR promoter: bla
    131..991     +  CDS            AmpR: β-lactamase; bla; confers resistance to ampicillin, carbenicillin, and related antibiotics
   1162..1750    +  rep_origin     ori: high-copy-number ColE1/pMB1/pBR322/pUC origin of replication
   1933..2025    +  CDS            lacI (fragment): lac repressor; lacI; The lac repressor binds to the lac operator to inhibit transcription in E. coli. This inhibition can be relieved by adding lactose or isopropyl-β-D-thiogalactopyranoside (IPTG).
   2038..2059    +  protein_bind   CAP binding site: CAP binding activates transcription in the presence of cAMP. E. coli catabolite activator protein
   2074..2104    +  promoter       lac promoter: promoter for the E. coli lac operon
   2112..2128    +  protein_bind   lac operator: The lac repressor binds to the lac operator to inhibit transcription in E. coli. This inhibition can be relieved by adding lactose or isopropyl-β-D-thiogalactopyranoside (IPTG). lac repressor encoded by lacI
   2173..2191    +  promoter       T3 promoter: promoter for bacteriophage T3 RNA polymerase
   2219..2445    +  promoter       RSV promoter: Rous sarcoma virus enhancer/promoter
   2446..2626    +  LTR            5' LTR (truncated): truncated 5' long terminal repeat (LTR) from HIV-1
   2673..2798    +  misc_feature   HIV-1 Ψ: packaging signal of human immunodeficiency virus type 1
   2782..3145    +  CDS            HIV-1 gag (fragment): gag protein from human immunodeficiency virus 1; gag
   3291..3524    +  misc_feature   RRE: The Rev response element (RRE) of HIV-1 allows for Rev-dependent mRNA export from the nucleus to the cytoplasm.
   3901..4001    +  CDS            Rev (fragment): human immunodeficiency virus 1 (HIV-1) Rev protein; rev; enhances nuclear export of unspliced and incompletely spliced viral mRNAs
   4020..4136    +  misc_feature   cPPT/CTS: central polypurine tract and central termination sequence of HIV-1
   4159..4462    +  enhancer       CMV enhancer: human cytomegalovirus immediate early enhancer
   4463..4666    +  promoter       CMV promoter: human cytomegalovirus (CMV) immediate early promoter
   4668..4687    +  promoter       PLtetO-1 promoter (fragment): modified phage lambda PL promoter with tet operator sites (Lutz and Bujard, 1997)
   4689..4708    +  promoter       PLtetO-1 promoter (fragment): modified phage lambda PL promoter with tet operator sites (Lutz and Bujard, 1997)
   4748..4872    +  protein_bind   attR1: mutant version of attR; recombination site for the Gateway® LR reaction LR Clonase™
   4897..4927    +  promoter       lac UV5 promoter: E. coli lac promoter with an "up" mutation
   4951..4980    +  promoter       cat promoter (fragment): promoter of the E. coli cat gene encoding chloramphenicol acetyltransferase
   4981..5640    +  CDS            CmR: chloramphenicol acetyltransferase; cat; confers resistance to chloramphenicol
   5819..5977    +  CDS            ccdA (fragment): CCDA_ECO57 - Also known as H, letA. Experimental evidence at protein level: Swiss-Prot protein existence level 1. Antitoxin component of a type II toxin-antitoxin (TA) system which inhibits the post-segregational killing (PSK) of plasmid-free cells, also referred to as a plasmid addiction system. Binds to and blocks the activity of CcdB; will also remove bound CcdB protein from the CcdB-GyrA complex by forming a CcdA-CcdB complex, a process termed rejuvenation. Functions as a transcriptional corepressor for the ccdAB operon, repression also requires CcdB (By similarity). From Escherichia coli
   5982..6284    +  CDS            ccdB: CCDB_ECOLI - Also known as G, letB, letD. Experimental evidence at protein level: Swiss-Prot protein existence level 1. Toxic component of a type II toxin-antitoxin (TA) system, functioning in plasmid maintainence. Responsible for the post- segregational killing (PSK) of plasmid-free cells, also referred to as a plasmid addiction system. Half-life of over 2 hours. Cell killing by CcdB is accompanied by filamentation, defects in chromosome and plasmid segregation, defects in cell division, formation of anucleate cells, decreased DNA synthesis and plasmid loss. Interferes with the activity of DN
   6328..6452    -  protein_bind   attR2: mutant version of attR; recombination site for the Gateway® LR reaction LR Clonase™
   6483..7071    +  misc_feature   WPRE: woodchuck hepatitis virus posttranscriptional regulatory element
   7085..7584    +  promoter       PGK promoter: mouse phosphoglycerate kinase 1 promoter
   7605..8204    +  CDS            PuroR: puromycin N-acetyltransferase; pac from Streptomyces alboniger; confers resistance to puromycin
   8272..8409    +  CDS            nef (fragment): NEF_HV1LA - Experimental evidence at protein level: Swiss-Prot protein existence level 1. Extracellular Nef protein targets CD4(+) T-lymphocytes for apoptosis by interacting with CXCR4 surface receptors. From Human immunodeficiency virus type 1 group M subtype B (isolate Lai) (HIV-1).
   8395..8575    +  LTR            5' LTR (truncated): truncated 5' long terminal repeat (LTR) from HIV-1
   8647..8768    +  polyA_signal   SV40 poly(A) signal: SV40 polyadenylation signal
   8808..8943    +  rep_origin     SV40 ori: SV40 origin of replication
   8964..8982    -  promoter       T7 promoter: promoter for bacteriophage T7 RNA polymerase
   8990..9145    +  CDS            lacZα (fragment): LacZα fragment of β-galactosidase; lacZ fragment
   9150..9578    +  rep_origin     f1 ori (sequence partly withheld): f1 bacteriophage origin of replication; arrow indicates direction of (+) strand synthesis
>Addgene plasmid #17293 | pLenti CMV/TO Puro DEST (670-1) | addgene full sequence | sequence record 436399 | Addgene NGS Result
AGGTGGCACTTTTCGGGGAAATGTGCGCGGAACCCCTATTTGTTTATTTTTCTAAATACATTCAAATATG
TATCCGCTCATGAGACAATAACCCTGATAAATGCTTCAATAATATTGAAAAAGGAAGAGTATGAGTATTC
AACATTTCCGTGTCGCCCTTATTCCCTTTTTTGCGGCATTTTGCCTTCCTGTTTTTGCTCACCCAGAAAC
GCTGGTGAAAGTAAAAGATGCTGAAGATCAGTTGGGTGCACGAGTGGGTTACATCGAACTGGATCTCAAC
AGCGGTAAGATCCTTGAGAGTTTTCGCCCCGAAGAACGTTTTCCAATGATGAGCACTTTTAAAGTTCTGC
TATGTGGCGCGGTATTATCCCGTATTGACGCCGGGCAAGAGCAACTCGGTCGCCGCATACACTATTCTCA
GAATGACTTGGTTGAGTACTCACCAGTCACAGAAAAGCATCTTACGGATGGCATGACAGTAAGAGAATTA
TGCAGTGCTGCCATAACCATGAGTGATAACACTGCGGCCAACTTACTTCTGACAACGATCGGAGGACCGA
AGGAGCTAACCGCTTTTTTGCACAACATGGGGGATCATGTAACTCGCCTTGATCGTTGGGAACCGGAGCT
GAATGAAGCCATACCAAACGACGAGCGTGACACCACGATGCCTGTAGCAATGGCAACAACGTTGCGCAAA
CTATTAACTGGCGAACTACTTACTCTAGCTTCCCGGCAACAATTAATAGACTGGATGGAGGCGGATAAAG
TTGCAGGACCACTTCTGCGCTCGGCCCTTCCGGCTGGCTGGTTTATTGCTGATAAATCTGGAGCCGGTGA
GCGTGGGTCTCGCGGTATCATTGCAGCACTGGGGCCAGATGGTAAGCCCTCCCGTATCGTAGTTATCTAC
ACGACGGGGAGTCAGGCAACTATGGATGAACGAAATAGACAGATCGCTGAGATAGGTGCCTCACTGATTA
AGCATTGGTAACTGTCAGACCAAGTTTACTCATATATACTTTAGATTGATTTAAAACTTCATTTTTAATT
TAAAAGGATCTAGGTGAAGATCCTTTTTGATAATCTCATGACCAAAATCCCTTAACGTGAGTTTTCGTTC
CACTGAGCGTCAGACCCCGTAGAAAAGATCAAAGGATCTTCTTGAGATCCTTTTTTTCTGCGCGTAATCT
GCTGCTTGCAAACAAAAAAACCACCGCTACCAGCGGTGGTTTGTTTGCCGGATCAAGAGCTACCAACTCT
TTTTCCGAAGGTAACTGGCTTCAGCAGAGCGCAGATACCAAATACTGTTCTTCTAGTGTAGCCGTAGTTA
GGCCACCACTTCAAGAACTCTGTAGCACCGCCTACATACCTCGCTCTGCTAATCCTGTTACCAGTGGCTG
CTGCCAGTGGCGATAAGTCGTGTCTTACCGGGTTGGACTCAAGACGATAGTTACCGGATAAGGCGCAGCG
GTCGGGCTGAACGGGGGGTTCGTGCACACAGCCCAGCTTGGAGCGAACGACCTACACCGAACTGAGATAC
CTACAGCGTGAGCTATGAGAAAGCGCCACGCTTCCCGAAGGGAGAAAGGCGGACAGGTATCCGGTAAGCG
GCAGGGTCGGAACAGGAGAGCGCACGAGGGAGCTTCCAGGGGGAAACGCCTGGTATCTTTATAGTCCTGT
CGGGTTTCGCCACCTCTGACTTGAGCGTCGATTTTTGTGATGCTCGTCAGGGGGGCGGAGCCTATGGAAA
AACGCCAGCAACGCGGCCTTTTTACGGTTCCTGGCCTTTTGCTGGCCTTTTGCTCACATGTTCTTTCCTG
CGTTATCCCCTGATTCTGTGGATAACCGTATTACCGCCTTTGAGTGAGCTGATACCGCTCGCCGCAGCCG
AACGACCGAGCGCAGCGAGTCAGTGAGCGAGGAAGCGGAAGAGCGCCCAATACGCAAACCGCCTCTCCCC
GCGCGTTGGCCGATTCATTAATGCAGCTGGCACGACAGGTTTCCCGACTGGAAAGCGGGCAGTGAGCGCA
ACGCAATTAATGTGAGTTAGCTCACTCATTAGGCACCCCAGGCTTTACACTTTATGCTTCCGGCTCGTAT
GTTGTGTGGAATTGTGAGCGGATAACAATTTCACACAGGAAACAGCTATGACCATGATTACGCCAAGCGC
GCAATTAACCCTCACTAAAGGGAACAAAAGCTGGAGCTGCAAGCTTAATGTAGTCTTATGCAATACTCTT
GTAGTCTTGCAACATGGTAACGATGAGTTAGCAACATGCCTTACAAGGAGAGAAAAAGCACCGTGCATGC
CGATTGGTGGAAGTAAGGTGGTACGATCGTGCCTTATTAGGAAGGCAACAGACGGGTCTGACATGGATTG
GACGAACCACTGAATTGCCGCATTGCAGAGATATTGTATTTAAGTGCCTAGCTCGATACATAAACGGGTC
TCTCTGGTTAGACCAGATCTGAGCCTGGGAGCTCTCTGGCTAACTAGGGAACCCACTGCTTAAGCCTCAA
TAAAGCTTGCCTTGAGTGCTTCAAGTAGTGTGTGCCCGTCTGTTGTGTGACTCTGGTAACTAGAGATCCC
TCAGACCCTTTTAGTCAGTGTGGAAAATCTCTAGCAGTGGCGCCCGAACAGGGACTTGAAAGCGAAAGGG
AAACCAGAGGAGCTCTCTCGACGCAGGACTCGGCTTGCTGAAGCGCGCACGGCAAGAGGCGAGGGGCGGC
GACTGGTGAGTACGCCAAAAATTTTGACTAGCGGAGGCTAGAAGGAGAGAGATGGGTGCGAGAGCGTCAG
TATTAAGCGGGGGAGAATTAGATCGCGATGGGAAAAAATTCGGTTAAGGCCAGGGGGAAAGAAAAAATAT
AAATTAAAACATATAGTATGGGCAAGCAGGGAGCTAGAACGATTCGCAGTTAATCCTGGCCTGTTAGAAA
CATCAGAAGGCTGTAGACAAATACTGGGACAGCTACAACCATCCCTTCAGACAGGATCAGAAGAACTTAG
ATCATTATATAATACAGTAGCAACCCTCTATTGTGTGCATCAAAGGATAGAGATAAAAGACACCAAGGAA
GCTTTAGACAAGATAGAGGAAGAGCAAAACAAAAGTAAGACCACCGCACAGCAAGCGGCCGCTGATCTTC
AGACCTGGAGGAGGAGATATGAGGGACAATTGGAGAAGTGAATTATATAAATATAAAGTAGTAAAAATTG
AACCATTAGGAGTAGCACCCACCAAGGCAAAGAGAAGAGTGGTGCAGAGAGAAAAAAGAGCAGTGGGAAT
AGGAGCTTTGTTCCTTGGGTTCTTGGGAGCAGCAGGAAGCACTATGGGCGCAGCGTCAATGACGCTGACG
GTACAGGCCAGACAATTATTGTCTGGTATAGTGCAGCAGCAGAACAATTTGCTGAGGGCTATTGAGGCGC
AACAGCATCTGTTGCAACTCACAGTCTGGGGCATCAAGCAGCTCCAGGCAAGAATCCTGGCTGTGGAAAG
ATACCTAAAGGATCAACAGCTCCTGGGGATTTGGGGTTGCTCTGGAAAACTCATTTGCACCACTGCTGTG
CCTTGGAATGCTAGTTGGAGTAATAAATCTCTGGAACAGATTTGGAATCACACGACCTGGATGGAGTGGG
ACAGAGAAATTAACAATTACACAAGCTTAATACACTCCTTAATTGAAGAATCGCAAAACCAGCAAGAAAA
GAATGAACAAGAATTATTGGAATTAGATAAATGGGCAAGTTTGTGGAATTGGTTTAACATAACAAATTGG
CTGTGGTATATAAAATTATTCATAATGATAGTAGGAGGCTTGGTAGGTTTAAGAATAGTTTTTGCTGTAC
TTTCTATAGTGAATAGAGTTAGGCAGGGATATTCACCATTATCGTTTCAGACCCACCTCCCAACCCCGAG
GGGACCCGACAGGCCCGAAGGAATAGAAGAAGAAGGTGGAGAGAGAGACAGAGACAGATCCATTCGATTA
GTGAACGGATCTCGACGGTATCGGTTAACTTTTAAAAGAAAAGGGGGGATTGGGGGGTACAGTGCAGGGG
AAAGAATAGTAGACATAATAGCAACAGACATACAAACTAAAGAATTACAAAAACAAATTACAAAATTCAA
AATTTTATCGATAAGCTTGGGAGTTCCGCGTTACATAACTTACGGTAAATGGCCCGCCTGGCTGACCGCC
CAACGACCCCCGCCCATTGACGTCAATAATGACGTATGTTCCCATAGTAACGCCAATAGGGACTTTCCAT
TGACGTCAATGGGTGGAGTATTTACGGTAAACTGCCCACTTGGCAGTACATCAAGTGTATCATATGCCAA
GTACGCCCCCTATTGACGTCAATGACGGTAAATGGCCCGCCTGGCATTATGCCCAGTACATGACCTTATG
GGACTTTCCTACTTGGCAGTACATCTACGTATTAGTCATCGCTATTACCATGGTGATGCGGTTTTGGCAG
TACATCAATGGGCGTGGATAGCGGTTTGACTCACGGGGATTTCCAAGTCTCCACCCCATTGACGTCAATG
GGAGTTTGTTTTGGCACCAAAATCAACGGGACTTTCCAAAATGTCGTAACAACTCCGCCCCATTGACGCA
AATGGGCGGTAGGCGTGTACGGTGGGAGGTCTATATAAGCAGAGCTCTCCCTATCAGTGATAGAGATCTC
CCTATCAGTGATAGAGATCGTCGACTAGTCCAGTGTGGTGGAATTCTGCAGATATCAACAAGTTTGTACA
AAAAAGCTGAACGAGAAACGTAAAATGATATAAATATCAATATATTAAATTAGATTTTGCATAAAAAACA
GACTACATAATACTGTAAAACACAACATATCCAGTCACTATGGCGGCCGCATTAGGCACCCCAGGCTTTA
CACTTTATGCTTCCGGCTCGTATAATGTGTGGATTTTGAGTTAGGATCCGTCGAGATTTTCAGGAGCTAA
GGAAGCTAAAATGGAGAAAAAAATCACTGGATATACCACCGTTGATATATCCCAATGGCATCGTAAAGAA
CATTTTGAGGCATTTCAGTCAGTTGCTCAATGTACCTATAACCAGACCGTTCAGCTGGATATTACGGCCT
TTTTAAAGACCGTAAAGAAAAATAAGCACAAGTTTTATCCGGCCTTTATTCACATTCTTGCCCGCCTGAT
GAATGCTCATCCGGAATTCCGTATGGCAATGAAAGACGGTGAGCTGGTGATATGGGATAGTGTTCACCCT
TGTTACACCGTTTTCCATGAGCAAACTGAAACGTTTTCATCGCTCTGGAGTGAATACCACGACGATTTCC
GGCAGTTTCTACACATATATTCGCAAGATGTGGCGTGTTACGGTGAAAACCTGGCCTATTTCCCTAAAGG
GTTTATTGAGAATATGTTTTTCGTCTCAGCCAATCCCTGGGTGAGTTTCACCAGTTTTGATTTAAACGTG
GCCAATATGGACAACTTCTTCGCCCCCGTTTTCACCATGGGCAAATATTATACGCAAGGCGACAAGGTGC
TGATGCCGCTGGCGATTCAGGTTCATCATGCCGTTTGTGATGGCTTCCATGTCGGCAGAATGCTTAATGA
ATTACAACAGTACTGCGATGAGTGGCAGGGCGGGGCGTAAAGATCTGGATCCGGCTTACTAAAAGCCAGA
TAACAGTATGCGTATTTGCGCGCTGATTTTTGCGGTATAAGAATATATACTGATATGTATACCCGAAGTA
TGTCAAAAAGAGGTATGCTATGAAGCAGCGTATTACAGTGACAGTTGACAGCGACAGCTATCAGTTGCTC
AAGGCATATATGATGTCAATATCTCCGGTCTGGTAAGCACAACCATGCAGAATGAAGCCCGTCGTCTGCG
TGCCGAACGCTGGAAAGCGGAAAATCAGGAAGGGATGGCTGAGGTCGCCCGGTTTATTGAAATGAACGGC
TCTTTTGCTGACGAGAACAGGGGCTGGTGAAATGCAGTTTAAGGTTTACACCTATAAAAGAGAGAGCCGT
TATCGTCTGTTTGTGGATGTACAGAGTGATATTATTGACACGCCCGGGCGACGGATGGTGATCCCCCTGG
CCAGTGCACGTCTGCTGTCAGATAAAGTCTCCCGTGAACTTTACCCGGTGGTGCATATCGGGGATGAAAG
CTGGCGCATGATGACCACCGATATGGCCAGTGTGCCGGTCTCCGTTATCGGGGAAGAAGTGGCTGATCTC
AGCCACCGCGAAAATGACATCAAAAACGCCATTAACCTGATGTTCTGGGGAATATAAATGTCAGGCTCCC
TTATACACAGCCAGTCTGCAGGTCGACCATAGTGACTGGATATGTTGTGTTTTACAGTATTATGTAGTCT
GTTTTTTATGCAAAATCTAATTTAATATATTGATATTTATATCATTTTACGTTTCTCGTTCAGCTTTCTT
GTACAAAGTGGTTGATATCCAGCACAGTGGCGGCCGCTCGACAATCAACCTCTGGATTACAAAATTTGTG
AAAGATTGACTGGTATTCTTAACTATGTTGCTCCTTTTACGCTATGTGGATACGCTGCTTTAATGCCTTT
GTATCATGCTATTGCTTCCCGTATGGCTTTCATTTTCTCCTCCTTGTATAAATCCTGGTTGCTGTCTCTT
TATGAGGAGTTGTGGCCCGTTGTCAGGCAACGTGGCGTGGTGTGCACTGTGTTTGCTGACGCAACCCCCA
CTGGTTGGGGCATTGCCACCACCTGTCAGCTCCTTTCCGGGACTTTCGCTTTCCCCCTCCCTATTGCCAC
GGCGGAACTCATCGCCGCCTGCCTTGCCCGCTGCTGGACAGGGGCTCGGCTGTTGGGCACTGACAATTCC
GTGGTGTTGTCGGGGAAGCTGACGTCCTTTCCATGGCTGCTCGCCTGTGTTGCCACCTGGATTCTGCGCG
GGACGTCCTTCTGCTACGTCCCTTCGGCCCTCAATCCAGCGGACCTTCCTTCCCGCGGCCTGCTGCCGGC
TCTGCGGCCTCTTCCGCGTCTTCGCCTTCGCCCTCAGACGAGTCGGATCTCCCTTTGGGCCGCCTCCCCG
CCTGGAATTCTACCGGGTAGGGGAGGCGCTTTTCCCAAGGCAGTCTGGAGCATGCGCTTTAGCAGCCCCG
CTGGGCACTTGGCGCTACACAAGTGGCCTCTGGCCTCGCACACATTCCACATCCACCGGTAGGCGCCAAC
CGGCTCCGTTCTTTGGTGGCCCCTTCGCGCCACCTTCTACTCCTCCCCTAGTCAGGAAGTTCCCCCCCGC
CCCGCAGCTCGCGTCGTGCAGGACGTGACAAATGGAAGTAGCACGTCTCACTAGTCTCGTGCAGATGGAC
AGCACCGCTGAGCAATGGAAGCGGGTAGGCCTTTGGGGCAGCGGCCAATAGCAGCTTTGCTCCTTCGCTT
TCTGGGCTCAGAGGCTGGGAAGGGGTGGGTCCGGGGGCGGGCTCAGGGGCGGGCTCAGGGGCGGGGCGGG
CGCCCGAAGGTCCTCCGGAGGCCCGGCATTCTGCACGCTTCAAAAGCGCACGTCTGCCGCGCTGTTCTCC
TCTTCCTCATCTCCGGGCCTTTCGACCTGCAGCCCAAGCTTACCATGACCGAGTACAAGCCCACGGTGCG
CCTCGCCACCCGCGACGACGTCCCCAGGGCCGTACGCACCCTCGCCGCCGCGTTCGCCGACTACCCCGCC
ACGCGCCACACCGTCGATCCGGACCGCCACATCGAGCGGGTCACCGAGCTGCAAGAACTCTTCCTCACGC
GCGTCGGGCTCGACATCGGCAAGGTGTGGGTCGCGGACGACGGCGCCGCGGTGGCGGTCTGGACCACGCC
GGAGAGCGTCGAAGCGGGGGCGGTGTTCGCCGAGATCGGCCCGCGCATGGCCGAGTTGAGCGGTTCCCGG
CTGGCCGCGCAGCAACAGATGGAAGGCCTCCTGGCGCCGCACCGGCCCAAGGAGCCCGCGTGGTTCCTGG
CCACCGTCGGCGTCTCGCCCGACCACCAGGGCAAGGGTCTGGGCAGCGCCGTCGTGCTCCCCGGAGTGGA
GGCGGCCGAGCGCGCCGGGGTGCCCGCCTTCCTGGAGACCTCCGCGCCCCGCAACCTCCCCTTCTACGAG
CGGCTCGGCTTCACCGTCACCGCCGACGTCGAGGTGCCCGAAGGACCGCGCACCTGGTGCATGACCCGCA
AGCCCGGTGCCTGACGCCCGCCCCACGACCCGCAGCGCCCGACCGAAAGGAGCGCACGACCCCATGCATC
TCGAGGGCCCGGTACCTTTAAGACCAATGACTTACAAGGCAGCTGTAGATCTTAGCCACTTTTTAAAAGA
AAAGGGGGGACTGGAAGGGCTAGCTCACTCCCAACGAAGACAAGATCTGCTTTTTGCTTGTACTGGGTCT
CTCTGGTTAGACCAGATCTGAGCCTGGGAGCTCTCTGGCTAACTAGGGAACCCACTGCTTAAGCCTCAAT
AAAGCTTGCCTTGAGTGCTTCAAGTAGTGTGTGCCCGTCTGTTGTGTGACTCTGGTAACTAGAGATCCCT
CAGACCCTTTTAGTCAGTGTGGAAAATCTCTAGCAGTAGTAGTTCATGTCATCTTATTATTCAGTATTTA
TAACTTGCAAAGAAATGAATATCAGAGAGTGAGAGGAACTTGTTTATTGCAGCTTATAATGGTTACAAAT
AAAGCAATAGCATCACAAATTTCACAAATAAAGCATTTTTTTCACTGCATTCTAGTTGTGGTTTGTCCAA
ACTCATCAATGTATCTTATCATGTCTGGCTCTAGCTATCCCGCCCCTAACTCCGCCCATCCCGCCCCTAA
CTCCGCCCAGTTCCGCCCATTCTCCGCCCCATGGCTGACTAATTTTTTTTATTTATGCAGAGGCCGAGGC
CGCCTCGGCCTCTGAGCTATTCCAGAAGTAGTGAGGAGGCTTTTTTGGAGGCCTAGGGACGTACCCAATT
CGCCCTATAGTGAGTCGTATTACGCGCGCTCACTGGCCGTCGTTTTACAACGTCGTGACTGGGAAAACCC
TGGCGTTACCCAACTTAATCGCCTTGCAGCACATCCCCCTTTCGCCAGCTGGCGTAATAGCGAAGAGGCC
CGCACCGATCGCCCTTCCCAACAGTTGCGCAGCCTGAATGGCGAATGGG
[124 nt withheld, positions 9150-9273]
C
[91 nt withheld, positions 9275-9365]
A
[49 nt withheld, positions 9367-9415]
CCTTTGACGTTGGAGTCCACGTTCTTT
[37 nt withheld, positions 9443-9479]
ACCCTATCTCGGTCTATTCTTTTGATTTATAAGGGATTTTGCCGATTTCGGCCTATTGGTTAAAAAATGA
GCTGATTTAACAAAAATTTAACGCGAATTTTAACAAAATATTAACGCTTACAATTT
