Features (pLannotate 1.2.2; 36 found; start..end, strand, type, name):
     26..130     +  promoter       AmpR promoter: bla
    131..991     +  CDS            AmpR: β-lactamase; bla; confers resistance to ampicillin, carbenicillin, and related antibiotics
   1162..1750    +  rep_origin     ori: high-copy-number ColE1/pMB1/pBR322/pUC origin of replication
   1933..2025    +  CDS            lacI (fragment): lac repressor; lacI; The lac repressor binds to the lac operator to inhibit transcription in E. coli. This inhibition can be relieved by adding lactose or isopropyl-β-D-thiogalactopyranoside (IPTG).
   2038..2059    +  protein_bind   CAP binding site: CAP binding activates transcription in the presence of cAMP. E. coli catabolite activator protein
   2074..2104    +  promoter       lac promoter: promoter for the E. coli lac operon
   2112..2128    +  protein_bind   lac operator: The lac repressor binds to the lac operator to inhibit transcription in E. coli. This inhibition can be relieved by adding lactose or isopropyl-β-D-thiogalactopyranoside (IPTG). lac repressor encoded by lacI
   2173..2191    +  promoter       T3 promoter: promoter for bacteriophage T3 RNA polymerase
   2219..2445    +  promoter       RSV promoter: Rous sarcoma virus enhancer/promoter
   2446..2626    +  LTR            5' LTR (truncated): truncated 5' long terminal repeat (LTR) from HIV-1
   2673..2798    +  misc_feature   HIV-1 Ψ: packaging signal of human immunodeficiency virus type 1
   2782..3145    +  CDS            HIV-1 gag (fragment): gag protein from human immunodeficiency virus 1; gag
   3291..3524    +  misc_feature   RRE: The Rev response element (RRE) of HIV-1 allows for Rev-dependent mRNA export from the nucleus to the cytoplasm.
   3901..4001    +  CDS            Rev (fragment): human immunodeficiency virus 1 (HIV-1) Rev protein; rev; enhances nuclear export of unspliced and incompletely spliced viral mRNAs
   4020..4136    +  misc_feature   cPPT/CTS: central polypurine tract and central termination sequence of HIV-1
   4159..4462    +  enhancer       CMV enhancer: human cytomegalovirus immediate early enhancer
   4463..4666    +  promoter       CMV promoter: human cytomegalovirus (CMV) immediate early promoter
   4668..4687    +  promoter       PLtetO-1 promoter (fragment): modified phage lambda PL promoter with tet operator sites (Lutz and Bujard, 1997)
   4689..4708    +  promoter       PLtetO-1 promoter (fragment): modified phage lambda PL promoter with tet operator sites (Lutz and Bujard, 1997)
   4748..4872    +  protein_bind   attR1: mutant version of attR; recombination site for the Gateway® LR reaction LR Clonase™
   4897..4927    +  promoter       lac UV5 promoter: E. coli lac promoter with an "up" mutation
   4951..4980    +  promoter       cat promoter (fragment): promoter of the E. coli cat gene encoding chloramphenicol acetyltransferase
   4981..5640    +  CDS            CmR: chloramphenicol acetyltransferase; cat; confers resistance to chloramphenicol
   5819..5977    +  CDS            ccdA (fragment): CCDA_ECO57 - Also known as H, letA. Experimental evidence at protein level: Swiss-Prot protein existence level 1. Antitoxin component of a type II toxin-antitoxin (TA) system which inhibits the post-segregational killing (PSK) of plasmid-free cells, also referred to as a plasmid addiction system. Binds to and blocks the activity of CcdB; will also remove bound CcdB protein from the CcdB-GyrA complex by forming a CcdA-CcdB complex, a process termed rejuvenation. Functions as a transcriptional corepressor for the ccdAB operon, repression also requires CcdB (By similarity). From Escherichia coli
   5982..6284    +  CDS            ccdB: CCDB_ECOLI - Also known as G, letB, letD. Experimental evidence at protein level: Swiss-Prot protein existence level 1. Toxic component of a type II toxin-antitoxin (TA) system, functioning in plasmid maintainence. Responsible for the post- segregational killing (PSK) of plasmid-free cells, also referred to as a plasmid addiction system. Half-life of over 2 hours. Cell killing by CcdB is accompanied by filamentation, defects in chromosome and plasmid segregation, defects in cell division, formation of anucleate cells, decreased DNA synthesis and plasmid loss. Interferes with the activity of DN
   6328..6452    -  protein_bind   attR2: mutant version of attR; recombination site for the Gateway® LR reaction LR Clonase™
   6483..7071    +  misc_feature   WPRE: woodchuck hepatitis virus posttranscriptional regulatory element
   7085..7584    +  promoter       PGK promoter: mouse phosphoglycerate kinase 1 promoter
   7605..8204    +  CDS            PuroR: puromycin N-acetyltransferase; pac from Streptomyces alboniger; confers resistance to puromycin
   8272..8409    +  CDS            nef (fragment): NEF_HV1LA - Experimental evidence at protein level: Swiss-Prot protein existence level 1. Extracellular Nef protein targets CD4(+) T-lymphocytes for apoptosis by interacting with CXCR4 surface receptors. From Human immunodeficiency virus type 1 group M subtype B (isolate Lai) (HIV-1).
   8395..8575    +  LTR            5' LTR (truncated): truncated 5' long terminal repeat (LTR) from HIV-1
   8647..8768    +  polyA_signal   SV40 poly(A) signal: SV40 polyadenylation signal
   8808..8943    +  rep_origin     SV40 ori: SV40 origin of replication
   8964..8982    -  promoter       T7 promoter: promoter for bacteriophage T7 RNA polymerase
   8990..9145    +  CDS            lacZα (fragment): LacZα fragment of β-galactosidase; lacZ fragment
   9150..9578    +  rep_origin     f1 ori (sequence partly withheld): f1 bacteriophage origin of replication; arrow indicates direction of (+) strand synthesis
>Addgene plasmid #17293 | pLenti CMV/TO Puro DEST (670-1) Sequencing Result | analyzer sequence | sequence record 261920
AGGTGGCACTTTTCGGGGAAATGTGCGCGGAACCCCTATTTGTTTATTTTTCTAAATACATTCAAATATG
TATCCGCTCATGAGACAATAACCCTGATAAATGCTTCAATAATATTGAAAAAGGAAGAGTATGAGTATTC
AACATTTCCGTGTCGCCCTTATTCCCTTTTTTGCGGCATTTTGCCTTCCTGTTTTTGCTCACCCAGAAAC
GCTGGTGAAAGTAAAAGATGCTGAAGATCAGTTGGGTGCACGAGTGGGTTACATCGAACTGGATCTCAAC
AGCGGTAAGATCCTTGAGAGTTTTCGCCCCGAAGAACGTTTTCCAATGATGAGCACTTTTAAAGTTCTGC
TATGTGGCGCGGTATTATCCCGTATTGACGCCGGGCAAGAGCAACTCGGTCGCCGCATACACTATTCTCA
GAATGACTTGGTTGAGTACTCACCAGTCACAGAAAAGCATCTTACGGATGGCATGACAGTAAGAGAATTA
TGCAGTGCTGCCATAACCATGAGTGATAACACTGCGGCCAACTTACTTCTGACAACGATCGGAGGACCGA
AGGAGCTAACCGCTTTTTTGCACAACATGGGGGATCATGTAACTCGCCTTGATCGTTGGGAACCGGAGCT
GAATGAAGCCATACCAAACGACGAGCGTGACACCACGATGCCTGTAGCAATGGCAACAACGTTGCGCAAA
CTATTAACTGGCGAACTACTTACTCTAGCTTCCCGGCAACAATTAATAGACTGGATGGAGGCGGATAAAG
TTGCAGGACCACTTCTGCGCTCGGCCCTTCCGGCTGGCTGGTTTATTGCTGATAAATCTGGAGCCGGTGA
GCGTGGGTCTCGCGGTATCATTGCAGCACTGGGGCCAGATGGTAAGCCCTCCCGTATCGTAGTTATCTAC
ACGACGGGGAGTCAGGCAACTATGGATGAACGAAATAGACAGATCGCTGAGATAGGTGCCTCACTGATTA
AGCATTGGTAACTGTCAGACCAAGTTTACTCATATATACTTTAGATTGATTTAAAACTTCATTTTTAATT
TAAAAGGATCTAGGTGAAGATCCTTTTTGATAATCTCATGACCAAAATCCCTTAACGTGAGTTTTCGTTC
CACTGAGCGTCAGACCCCGTAGAAAAGATCAAAGGATCTTCTTGAGATCCTTTTTTTCTGCGCGTAATCT
GCTGCTTGCAAACAAAAAAACCACCGCTACCAGCGGTGGTTTGTTTGCCGGATCAAGAGCTACCAACTCT
TTTTCCGAAGGTAACTGGCTTCAGCAGAGCGCAGATACCAAATACTGTTCTTCTAGTGTAGCCGTAGTTA
GGCCACCACTTCAAGAACTCTGTAGCACCGCCTACATACCTCGCTCTGCTAATCCTGTTACCAGTGGCTG
CTGCCAGTGGCGATAAGTCGTGTCTTACCGGGTTGGACTCAAGACGATAGTTACCGGATAAGGCGCAGCG
GTCGGGCTGAACGGGGGGTTCGTGCACACAGCCCAGCTTGGAGCGAACGACCTACACCGAACTGAGATAC
CTACAGCGTGAGCTATGAGAAAGCGCCACGCTTCCCGAAGGGAGAAAGGCGGACAGGTATCCGGTAAGCG
GCAGGGTCGGAACAGGAGAGCGCACGAGGGAGCTTCCAGGGGGAAACGCCTGGTATCTTTATAGTCCTGT
CGGGTTTCGCCACCTCTGACTTGAGCGTCGATTTTTGTGATGCTCGTCAGGGGGGCGGAGCCTATGGAAA
AACGCCAGCAACGCGGCCTTTTTACGGTTCCTGGCCTTTTGCTGGCCTTTTGCTCACATGTTCTTTCCTG
CGTTATCCCCTGATTCTGTGGATAACCGTATTACCGCCTTTGAGTGAGCTGATACCGCTCGCCGCAGCCG
AACGACCGAGCGCAGCGAGTCAGTGAGCGAGGAAGCGGAAGAGCGCCCAATACGCAAACCGCCTCTCCCC
GCGCGTTGGCCGATTCATTAATGCAGCTGGCACGACAGGTTTCCCGACTGGAAAGCGGGCAGTGAGCGCA
ACGCAATTAATGTGAGTTAGCTCACTCATTAGGCACCCCAGGCTTTACACTTTATGCTTCCGGCTCGTAT
GTTGTGTGGAATTGTGAGCGGATAACAATTTCACACAGGAAACAGCTATGACCATGATTACGCCAAGCGC
GCAATTAACCCTCACTAAAGGGAACAAAAGCTGGAGCTGCAAGCTTAATGTAGTCTTATGCAATACTCTT
GTAGTCTTGCAACATGGTAACGATGAGTTAGCAACATGCCTTACAAGGAGAGAAAAAGCACCGTGCATGC
CGATTGGTGGAAGTAAGGTGGTACGATCGTGCCTTATTAGGAAGGCAACAGACGGGTCTGACATGGATTG
GACGAACCACTGAATTGCCGCATTGCAGAGATATTGTATTTAAGTGCCTAGCTCGATACATAAACGGGTC
TCTCTGGTTAGACCAGATCTGAGCCTGGGAGCTCTCTGGCTAACTAGGGAACCCACTGCTTAAGCCTCAA
TAAAGCTTGCCTTGAGTGCTTCAAGTAGTGTGTGCCCGTCTGTTGTGTGACTCTGGTAACTAGAGATCCC
TCAGACCCTTTTAGTCAGTGTGGAAAATCTCTAGCAGTGGCGCCCGAACAGGGACTTGAAAGCGAAAGGG
AAACCAGAGGAGCTCTCTCGACGCAGGACTCGGCTTGCTGAAGCGCGCACGGCAAGAGGCGAGGGGCGGC
GACTGGTGAGTACGCCAAAAATTTTGACTAGCGGAGGCTAGAAGGAGAGAGATGGGTGCGAGAGCGTCAG
TATTAAGCGGGGGAGAATTAGATCGCGATGGGAAAAAATTCGGTTAAGGCCAGGGGGAAAGAAAAAATAT
AAATTAAAACATATAGTATGGGCAAGCAGGGAGCTAGAACGATTCGCAGTTAATCCTGGCCTGTTAGAAA
CATCAGAAGGCTGTAGACAAATACTGGGACAGCTACAACCATCCCTTCAGACAGGATCAGAAGAACTTAG
ATCATTATATAATACAGTAGCAACCCTCTATTGTGTGCATCAAAGGATAGAGATAAAAGACACCAAGGAA
GCTTTAGACAAGATAGAGGAAGAGCAAAACAAAAGTAAGACCACCGCACAGCAAGCGGCCGCTGATCTTC
AGACCTGGAGGAGGAGATATGAGGGACAATTGGAGAAGTGAATTATATAAATATAAAGTAGTAAAAATTG
AACCATTAGGAGTAGCACCCACCAAGGCAAAGAGAAGAGTGGTGCAGAGAGAAAAAAGAGCAGTGGGAAT
AGGAGCTTTGTTCCTTGGGTTCTTGGGAGCAGCAGGAAGCACTATGGGCGCAGCGTCAATGACGCTGACG
GTACAGGCCAGACAATTATTGTCTGGTATAGTGCAGCAGCAGAACAATTTGCTGAGGGCTATTGAGGCGC
AACAGCATCTGTTGCAACTCACAGTCTGGGGCATCAAGCAGCTCCAGGCAAGAATCCTGGCTGTGGAAAG
ATACCTAAAGGATCAACAGCTCCTGGGGATTTGGGGTTGCTCTGGAAAACTCATTTGCACCACTGCTGTG
CCTTGGAATGCTAGTTGGAGTAATAAATCTCTGGAACAGATTTGGAATCACACGACCTGGATGGAGTGGG
ACAGAGAAATTAACAATTACACAAGCTTAATACACTCCTTAATTGAAGAATCGCAAAACCAGCAAGAAAA
GAATGAACAAGAATTATTGGAATTAGATAAATGGGCAAGTTTGTGGAATTGGTTTAACATAACAAATTGG
CTGTGGTATATAAAATTATTCATAATGATAGTAGGAGGCTTGGTAGGTTTAAGAATAGTTTTTGCTGTAC
TTTCTATAGTGAATAGAGTTAGGCAGGGATATTCACCATTATCGTTTCAGACCCACCTCCCAACCCCGAG
GGGACCCGACAGGCCCGAAGGAATAGAAGAAGAAGGTGGAGAGAGAGACAGAGACAGATCCATTCGATTA
GTGAACGGATCTCGACGGTATCGGTTAACTTTTAAAAGAAAAGGGGGGATTGGGGGGTACAGTGCAGGGG
AAAGAATAGTAGACATAATAGCAACAGACATACAAACTAAAGAATTACAAAAACAAATTACAAAATTCAA
AATTTTATCGATAAGCTTGGGAGTTCCGCGTTACATAACTTACGGTAAATGGCCCGCCTGGCTGACCGCC
CAACGACCCCCGCCCATTGACGTCAATAATGACGTATGTTCCCATAGTAACGCCAATAGGGACTTTCCAT
TGACGTCAATGGGTGGAGTATTTACGGTAAACTGCCCACTTGGCAGTACATCAAGTGTATCATATGCCAA
GTACGCCCCCTATTGACGTCAATGACGGTAAATGGCCCGCCTGGCATTATGCCCAGTACATGACCTTATG
GGACTTTCCTACTTGGCAGTACATCTACGTATTAGTCATCGCTATTACCATGGTGATGCGGTTTTGGCAG
TACATCAATGGGCGTGGATAGCGGTTTGACTCACGGGGATTTCCAAGTCTCCACCCCATTGACGTCAATG
GGAGTTTGTTTTGGCACCAAAATCAACGGGACTTTCCAAAATGTCGTAACAACTCCGCCCCATTGACGCA
AATGGGCGGTAGGCGTGTACGGTGGGAGGTCTATATAAGCAGAGCTCTCCCTATCAGTGATAGAGATCTC
CCTATCAGTGATAGAGATCGTCGACTAGTCCAGTGTGGTGGAATTCTGCAGATATCAACAAGTTTGTACA
AAAAAGCTGAACGAGAAACGTAAAATGATATAAATATCAATATATTAAATTAGATTTTGCATAAAAAACA
GACTACATAATACTGTAAAACACAACATATCCAGTCACTATGGCGGCCGCATTAGGCACCCCAGGCTTTA
CACTTTATGCTTCCGGCTCGTATAATGTGTGGATTTTGAGTTAGGATCCGTCGAGATTTTCAGGAGCTAA
GGAAGCTAAAATGGAGAAAAAAATCACTGGATATACCACCGTTGATATATCCCAATGGCATCGTAAAGAA
CATTTTGAGGCATTTCAGTCAGTTGCTCAATGTACCTATAACCAGACCGTTCAGCTGGATATTACGGCCT
TTTTAAAGACCGTAAAGAAAAATAAGCACAAGTTTTATCCGGCCTTTATTCACATTCTTGCCCGCCTGAT
GAATGCTCATCCGGAATTCCGTATGGCAATGAAAGACGGTGAGCTGGTGATATGGGATAGTGTTCACCCT
TGTTACACCGTTTTCCATGAGCAAACTGAAACGTTTTCATCGCTCTGGAGTGAATACCACGACGATTTCC
GGCAGTTTCTACACATATATTCGCAAGATGTGGCGTGTTACGGTGAAAACCTGGCCTATTTCCCTAAAGG
GTTTATTGAGAATATGTTTTTCGTCTCAGCCAATCCCTGGGTGAGTTTCACCAGTTTTGATTTAAACGTG
GCCAATATGGACAACTTCTTCGCCCCCGTTTTCACCATGGGCAAATATTATACGCAAGGCGACAAGGTGC
TGATGCCGCTGGCGATTCAGGTTCATCATGCCGTTTGTGATGGCTTCCATGTCGGCAGAATGCTTAATGA
ATTACAACAGTACTGCGATGAGTGGCAGGGCGGGGCGTAAAGATCTGGATCCGGCTTACTAAAAGCCAGA
TAACAGTATGCGTATTTGCGCGCTGATTTTTGCGGTATAAGAATATATACTGATATGTATACCCGAAGTA
TGTCAAAAAGAGGTATGCTATGAAGCAGCGTATTACAGTGACAGTTGACAGCGACAGCTATCAGTTGCTC
AAGGCATATATGATGTCAATATCTCCGGTCTGGTAAGCACAACCATGCAGAATGAAGCCCGTCGTCTGCG
TGCCGAACGCTGGAAAGCGGAAAATCAGGAAGGGATGGCTGAGGTCGCCCGGTTTATTGAAATGAACGGC
TCTTTTGCTGACGAGAACAGGGGCTGGTGAAATGCAGTTTAAGGTTTACACCTATAAAAGAGAGAGCCGT
TATCGTCTGTTTGTGGATGTACAGAGTGATATTATTGACACGCCCGGGCGACGGATGGTGATCCCCCTGG
CCAGTGCACGTCTGCTGTCAGATAAAGTCTCCCGTGAACTTTACCCGGTGGTGCATATCGGGGATGAAAG
CTGGCGCATGATGACCACCGATATGGCCAGTGTGCCGGTCTCCGTTATCGGGGAAGAAGTGGCTGATCTC
AGCCACCGCGAAAATGACATCAAAAACGCCATTAACCTGATGTTCTGGGGAATATAAATGTCAGGCTCCC
TTATACACAGCCAGTCTGCAGGTCGACCATAGTGACTGGATATGTTGTGTTTTACAGTATTATGTAGTCT
GTTTTTTATGCAAAATCTAATTTAATATATTGATATTTATATCATTTTACGTTTCTCGTTCAGCTTTCTT
GTACAAAGTGGTTGATATCCAGCACAGTGGCGGCCGCTCGACAATCAACCTCTGGATTACAAAATTTGTG
AAAGATTGACTGGTATTCTTAACTATGTTGCTCCTTTTACGCTATGTGGATACGCTGCTTTAATGCCTTT
GTATCATGCTATTGCTTCCCGTATGGCTTTCATTTTCTCCTCCTTGTATAAATCCTGGTTGCTGTCTCTT
TATGAGGAGTTGTGGCCCGTTGTCAGGCAACGTGGCGTGGTGTGCACTGTGTTTGCTGACGCAACCCCCA
CTGGTTGGGGCATTGCCACCACCTGTCAGCTCCTTTCCGGGACTTTCGCTTTCCCCCTCCCTATTGCCAC
GGCGGAACTCATCGCCGCCTGCCTTGCCCGCTGCTGGACAGGGGCTCGGCTGTTGGGCACTGACAATTCC
GTGGTGTTGTCGGGGAAGCTGACGTCCTTTCCATGGCTGCTCGCCTGTGTTGCCACCTGGATTCTGCGCG
GGACGTCCTTCTGCTACGTCCCTTCGGCCCTCAATCCAGCGGACCTTCCTTCCCGCGGCCTGCTGCCGGC
TCTGCGGCCTCTTCCGCGTCTTCGCCTTCGCCCTCAGACGAGTCGGATCTCCCTTTGGGCCGCCTCCCCG
CCTGGAATTCTACCGGGTAGGGGAGGCGCTTTTCCCAAGGCAGTCTGGAGCATGCGCTTTAGCAGCCCCG
CTGGGCACTTGGCGCTACACAAGTGGCCTCTGGCCTCGCACACATTCCACATCCACCGGTAGGCGCCAAC
CGGCTCCGTTCTTTGGTGGCCCCTTCGCGCCACCTTCTACTCCTCCCCTAGTCAGGAAGTTCCCCCCCGC
CCCGCAGCTCGCGTCGTGCAGGACGTGACAAATGGAAGTAGCACGTCTCACTAGTCTCGTGCAGATGGAC
AGCACCGCTGAGCAATGGAAGCGGGTAGGCCTTTGGGGCAGCGGCCAATAGCAGCTTTGCTCCTTCGCTT
TCTGGGCTCAGAGGCTGGGAAGGGGTGGGTCCGGGGGCGGGCTCAGGGGGGGGCTCAGGGGCGGGGCGGG
CGCCCGAAGGTCCTCCGGAGGCCCGGCATTCTGCACGCTTCAAAAGCGCACGTCTGCCGCGCTGTTCTCC
TCTTCCTCATCTCCGGGCCTTTCGACCTGCAGCCCAAGCTTACCATGACCGAGTACAAGCCCACGGTGCG
CCTCGCCACCCGCGACGACGTCCCCAGGGCCGTACGCACCCTCGCCGCCGCGTTCGCCGACTACCCCGCC
ACGCGCCACACCGTCGATCCGGACCGCCACATCGAGCGGGTCACCGAGCTGCAAGAACTCTTCCTCACGC
GCGTCGGGCTCGACATCGGCAAGGTGTGGGTCGCGGACGACGGCGCCGCGGTGGCGGTCTGGACCACGCC
GGAGAGCGTCGAAGCGGGGGCGGTGTTCGCCGAGATCGGCCCGCGCATGGCCGAGTTGAGCGGTTCCCGG
CTGGCCGCGCAGCAACAGATGGAAGGCCTCCTGGCGCCGCACCGGCCCAAGGAGCCCGCGTGGTTCCTGG
CCACCGTCGGCGTCTCGCCCGACCACCAGGGCAAGGGTCTGGGCAGCGCCGTCGTGCTCCCCGGAGTGGA
GGCGGCCGAGCGCGCCGGGGTGCCCGCCTTCCTGGAGACCTCCGCGCCCCGCAACCTCCCCTTCTACGAG
CGGCTCGGCTTCACCGTCACCGCCGACGTCGAGGTGCCCGAAGGACCGCGCACCTGGTGCATGACCCGCA
AGCCCGGTGCCTGACGCCCGCCCCACGACCCGCAGCGCCCGACCGAAAGGAGCGCACGACCCCATGCATC
TCGAGGGCCCGGTACCTTTAAGACCAATGACTTACAAGGCAGCTGTAGATCTTAGCCACTTTTTAAAAGA
AAAGGGGGGACTGGAAGGGCTAGCTCACTCCCAACGAAGACAAGATCTGCTTTTTGCTTGTACTGGGTCT
CTCTGGTTAGACCAGATCTGAGCCTGGGAGCTCTCTGGCTAACTAGGGAACCCACTGCTTAAGCCTCAAT
AAAGCTTGCCTTGAGTGCTTCAAGTAGTGTGTGCCCGTCTGTTGTGTGACTCTGGTAACTAGAGATCCCT
CAGACCCTTTTAGTCAGTGTGGAAAATCTCTAGCAGTAGTAGTTCATGTCATCTTATTATTCAGTATTTA
TAACTTGCAAAGAAATGAATATCAGAGAGTGAGAGGAACTTGTTTATTGCAGCTTATAATGGTTACAAAT
AAAGCAATAGCATCACAAATTTCACAAATAAAGCATTTTTTTCACTGCATTCTAGTTGTGGTTTGTCCAA
ACTCATCAATGTATCTTATCATGTCTGGCTCTAGCTATCCCGCCCCTAACTCCGCCCATCCCGCCCCTAA
CTCCGCCCAGTTCCGCCCATTCTCCGCCCCATGGCTGACTAATTTTTTTTATTTATGCAGAGGCCGAGGC
CGCCTCGGCCTCTGAGCTATTCCAGAAGTAGTGAGGAGGCTTTTTTGGAGGCCTAGGGACGTACCCAATT
CGCCCTATAGTGAGTCGTATTACGCGCGCTCACTGGCCGTCGTTTTACAACGTCGTGACTGGGAAAACCC
TGGCGTTACCCAACTTAATCGCCTTGCAGCACATCCCCCTTTCGCCAGCTGGCGTAATAGCGAAGAGGCC
CGCACCGATCGCCCTTCCCAACAGTTGCGCAGCCTGAATGGCGAATGGG
[124 nt withheld, positions 9150-9273]
C
[91 nt withheld, positions 9275-9365]
A
[49 nt withheld, positions 9367-9415]
CCTTTGACGTTGGAGTCCACGTTCTTT
[37 nt withheld, positions 9443-9479]
ACCCTATCTCGGTCTATTCTTTTGATTTATAAGGGATTTTGCCGATTTCGGCCTATTGGTTAAAAAATGA
GCTGATTTAACAAAAATTTAACGCGAATTTTAACAAAATATTAACGCTTACAATTT
