>Addgene plasmid #17293 | pLenti CMV/TO Puro DEST (670-1) | addgene partial sequence | sequence record 168708 | CMV-F 5'-CGCAAATGGGCGGTAGGCGTG-3'
CCCTATCAGTGATAGAGATCTCCCTATCAGTGATAGAGATCGTCGACTAGTCCAGTGTGGTGGAATTCTG
CAGATATCAACAAGTTTGTACAAAAAAGCTGAACGAGAAACGTAAAATGATATAAATATCAATATATTAA
ATTAGATTTTGCATAAAAAACAGACTACATAATACTGTAAAACACAACATATCCAGTCACTATGGCGGCC
GCATTAGGCACCCCAGGCTTTACACTTTATGCTTCCGGCTCGTATAATGTGTGGATTTTGAGTTAGGATC
CGTCGAGATTTTCAGGAGCTAAGGAAGCTAAAATGGAGAAAAAAATCACTGGATATACCACCGTTGATAT
ATCCCAATGGCATCGTAAAGAACATTTTGAGGCATTTCAGTCAGTTGCTCAATGTACCTATAACCAGACC
GTTCAGCTGGATATTACGGCCTTTTTAAAGACCGTAAAGAAAAATAAGCACAAGTTTTATCCGGCCTTTA
TTCACATTCTTGCCCGCCTGATGAATGCTCATCCGGAATTCCGTATGGCAATGAAAGACGGTGAGCTGGT
GATATGGGATAGTGTTCACCCTTGTTACACCGTTTTCCATGAGCAAACTGAAACGTTTTCATCGCTCTGG
AGTGAATACCACGACGATTTCCGGCAGTTTCTACACATATATTCGCAAGATGTGGCGTGTTACGGTGAAA
ACCTGGCCTATTTCCCTAAAGGGTTTATTGAGAATATGTTTTTCGTCTCAGCCAATCCCTGGGTGAGTTT
CACCAGTTTTGATTTAAACGTGGCCAATATGGACAACTTCTTCGCCCCCGTTTTCACCATGGGCAAATAT
TATACGCAAGGCGACAAGGTGCTGATGCCGCTGGCGATTCAGGTTCATCATGCCGT
